>Addgene plasmid #139055 | pLV-EF1alpha-IL3-218-PDGFR | addgene full sequence | sequence record 273645 | Addgene NGS Result
TACAATCTGCTCTGATGCCGCATAGTTAAGCCAGTATCTGCTCCCTGCTTGTGTGTTGGAGGTCGCTGAG
TAGTGCGCGAGCAAAATTTAAGCTACAACAAGGCAAGGCTTGACCGACAATTGCATGAAGAATCTGCTTA
GGGTTAGGCGTTTTGCGCTGCTTCGCGATGTACGGGCCAGATATACGCGTTGACATTGATTATTGACTAG
TTATTAATAGTAATCAATTACGGGGTCATTAGTTCATAGCCCATATATGGAGTTCCGCGTTACATAACTT
ACGGTAAATGGCCCGCCTGGCTGACCGCCCAACGACCCCCGCCCATTGACGTCAATAATGACGTATGTTC
CCATAGTAACGCCAATAGGGACTTTCCATTGACGTCAATGGGTGGAGTATTTACGGTAAACTGCCCACTT
GGCAGTACATCAAGTGTATCATATGCCAAGTACGCCCCCTATTGACGTCAATGACGGTAAATGGCCCGCC
TGGCATTATGCCCAGTACATGACCTTATGGGACTTTCCTACTTGGCAGTACATCTACGTATTAGTCATCG
CTATTACCATGGTGATGCGGTTTTGGCAGTACATCAATGGGCGTGGATAGCGGTTTGACTCACGGGGATT
TCCAAGTCTCCACCCCATTGACGTCAATGGGAGTTTGTTTTGGCACCAAAATCAACGGGACTTTCCAAAA
TGTCGTAACAACTCCGCCCCATTGACGCAAATGGGCGGTAGGCGTGTACGGTGGGAGGTCTATATAAGCA
GCGCGTTTTGCCTGTACTGGGTCTCTCTGGTTAGACCAGATCTGAGCCTGGGAGCTCTCTGGCTAACTAG
GGAACCCACTGCTTAAGCCTCAATAAAGCTTGCCTTGAGTGCTTCAAGTAGTGTGTGCCCGTCTGTTGTG
TGACTCTGGTAACTAGAGATCCCTCAGACCCTTTTAGTCAGTGTGGAAAATCTCTAGCAGTGGCGCCCGA
ACAGGGACTTGAAAGCGAAAGGGAAACCAGAGGAGCTCTCTCGACGCAGGACTCGGCTTGCTGAAGCGCG
CACGGCAAGAGGCGAGGGGCGGCGACTGGTGAGTACGCCAAAAATTTTGACTAGCGGAGGCTAGAAGGAG
AGAGATGGGTGCGAGAGCGTCAGTATTAAGCGGGGGAGAATTAGATCGCGATGGGAAAAAATTCGGTTAA
GGCCAGGGGGAAAGAAAAAATATAAATTAAAACATATAGTATGGGCAAGCAGGGAGCTAGAACGATTCGC
AGTTAATCCTGGCCTGTTAGAAACATCAGAAGGCTGTAGACAAATACTGGGACAGCTACAACCATCCCTT
CAGACAGGATCAGAAGAACTTAGATCATTATATAATACAGTAGCAACCCTCTATTGTGTGCATCAAAGGA
TAGAGATAAAAGACACCAAGGAAGCTTTAGACAAGATAGAGGAAGAGCAAAACAAAAGTAAGACCACCGC
ACAGCAAGCGGCCGCTGATCTTCAGACCTGGAGGAGGAGATATGAGGGACAATTGGAGAAGTGAATTATA
TAAATATAAAGTAGTAAAAATTGAACCATTAGGAGTAGCACCCACCAAGGCAAAGAGAAGAGTGGTGCAG
AGAGAAAAAAGAGCAGTGGGAATAGGAGCTTTGTTCCTTGGGTTCTTGGGAGCAGCAGGAAGCACTATGG
GCGCAGCGTCAATGACGCTGACGGTACAGGCCAGACAATTATTGTCTGGTATAGTGCAGCAGCAGAACAA
TTTGCTGAGGGCTATTGAGGCGCAACAGCATCTGTTGCAACTCACAGTCTGGGGCATCAAGCAGCTCCAG
GCAAGAATCCTGGCTGTGGAAAGATACCTAAAGGATCAACAGCTCCTGGGGATTTGGGGTTGCTCTGGAA
AACTCATTTGCACCACTGCTGTGCCTTGGAATGCTAGTTGGAGTAATAAATCTCTGGAACAGATTTGGAA
TCACACGACCTGGATGGAGTGGGACAGAGAAATTAACAATTACACAAGCTTAATACACTCCTTAATTGAA
GAATCGCAAAACCAGCAAGAAAAGAATGAACAAGAATTATTGGAATTAGATAAATGGGCAAGTTTGTGGA
ATTGGTTTAACATAACAAATTGGCTGTGGTATATAAAATTATTCATAATGATAGTAGGAGGCTTGGTAGG
TTTAAGAATAGTTTTTGCTGTACTTTCTATAGTGAATAGAGTTAGGCAGGGATATTCACCATTATCGTTT
CAGACCCACCTCCCAACCCCGAGGGGACCCGACAGGCCCGAAGGAATAGAAGAAGAAGGTGGAGAGAGAG
ACAGAGACAGATCCATTCGATTAGTGAACGGATCGGCACTGCGTGCGCCAATTCTGCAGACAAATGGCAG
TATTCATCCACAATTTTAAAAGAAAAGGGGGGATTGGGGGGTACAGTGCAGGGGAAAGAATAGTAGACAT
AATAGCAACAGACATACAAACTAAAGAATTACAAAAACAAATTACAAAAATTCAAAATTTTCGGGTTTAT
TACAGGGACAGCAGAGATCCAGTTTGGTTAATTAACGTGAGGCTCCGGTGCCCGTCAGTGGGCAGAGCGC
ACATCGCCCACAGTCCCCGAGAAGTTGGGGGGAGGGGTCGGCAATTGAACCGGTGCCTAGAGAAGGTGGC
GCGGGGTAAACTGGGAAAGTGATGTCGTGTACTGGCTCCGCCTTTTTCCCGAGGGTGGGGGAGAACCGTA
TATAAGTGCAGTAGTCGCCGTGAACGTTCTTTTTCGCAACGGGTTTGCCGCCAGAACACAGGTAAGTGCC
GTGTGTGGTTCCCGCGGGCCTGGCCTCTTTACGGGTTATGGCCCTTGCGTGCCTTGAATTACTTCCACCT
GGCTCCAGTACGTGATTCTTGATCCCGAGCTGGAGCCAGGGGCGGGCCTTGCGCTTTAGGAGCCCCTTCG
CCTCGTGCTTGAGTTGAGGCCTGGCCTGGGCGCTGGGGCCGCCGCGTGCGAATCTGGTGGCACCTTCGCG
CCTGTCTCGCTGCTTTCGATAAGTCTCTAGCCATTTAAAATTTTTGATGACCTGCTGCGACGCTTTTTTT
CTGGCAAGATAGTCTTGTAAATGCGGGCCAGGATCTGCACACTGGTATTTCGGTTTTTGGGGCCGCGGGC
GGCGACGGGGCCCGTGCGTCCCAGCGCACATGTTCGGCGAGGCGGGGCCTGCGAGCGCGGCCACCGAGAA
TCGGACGGGGGTAGTCTCAAGCTGGCCGGCCTGCTCTGGTGCCTGGCCTCGCGCCGCCGTGTATCGCCCC
GCCCTGGGCGGCAAGGCTGGCCCGGTCGGCACCAGTTGCGTGAGCGGAAAGATGGCCGCTTCCCGGCCCT
GCTCCAGGGGGCTCAAAATGGAGGACGCGGCGCTCGGGAGAGCGGGCGGGTGAGTCACCCACACAAAGGA
AAGGGGCCTTTCCGTCCTCAGCCGTCGCTTCATGTGACTCCACGGAGTACCGGGCGCCGTCCAGGCACCT
CGATTAGTTCTGGAGCTTTTGGAGTACGTCGTCTTTAGGTTGGGGGGAGGGGTTTTATGCGATGGAGTTT
CCCCACACTGAGTGGGTGGAGACTGAAGTTAGGCCAGCTTGGCACTTGATGTAATTCTCCTTGGAATTTG
CCCTTTTTGAGTTTGGATCTTGGTTCATTCTCAAGCCTCAGACAGTGGTTCAAAGTTTTTTTCTTCCATT
TCAGGTGTCGTGAACACGTGGTCGTCTAGAACAAGTTTGTACAAAAAAGTTGGCATGAGCCGCCTGCCCG
TCCTGCTCCTGCTCCAACTCCTGGTCCGCCCCGGACTCCAAGCTCCCATGACCCAGACAACGCCCTTGAA
GACAAGCTGGGTTAACTGCTCTAACATGATCGATGAAATTATAACACACTTAAAGCAGCCACCTTTGCCT
TTGCTGGACTTCAACAACCTCAATGGGGAAGACCAAGACATTCTGATGGAAAATAACCTTCGAAGGCCAA
ACCTGGAGGCATTCAACAGGGCTGTCAAGAGTTTACAGAACGCATCAGCAATTGAGAGCATTCTTAAAAA
TCTCCTGCCATGTCTGCCCCTGGCCACGGCCGCACCCACGCGACATCCAATCCATATCAAGGACGGTGAC
TGGAATGAATTCCGGAGGAAACTGACGTTCTATCTGAAAACCCTTGAGAATGCGCAGGCTCAACAGACGA
CTTTGAGCCTCGCGATCTTTTGCCCAACTTTCTTGTACAAAGTGGTTGGCTCCACCAGCGGCAGCGGCAA
GCCAGGCTCCGGCGAAGGCAGCACCAAAGGCGAAAACCTGTATTTTCAGGGCGATCTGAATGCTGTGGGC
CAGGACACGCAGGAGGTCATCGTGGTGCCACACTCCTTGCCCTTTAAGGTGGTGGTGATCTCAGCCATCC
TGGCCCTGGTGGTGCTCACCATCATCTCCCTTATCATCCTCATCATGCTTTGGCAGAAGAAGCCACGTAT
AGGGATCCGTTGATAAGGATCCGTTAACAATTCGATATCAAGCTTATCGATAATCAACCTCTGGATTACA
AAATTTGTGAAAGATTGACTGGTATTCTTAACTATGTTGCTCCTTTTACGCTATGTGGATACGCTGCTTT
AATGCCTTTGTATCATGCTATTGCTTCCCGTATGGCTTTCATTTTCTCCTCCTTGTATAAATCCTGGTTG
CTGTCTCTTTATGAGGAGTTGTGGCCCGTTGTCAGGCAACGTGGCGTGGTGTGCACTGTGTTTGCTGACG
CAACCCCCACTGGTTGGGGCATTGCCACCACCTGTCAGCTCCTTTCCGGGACTTTCGCTTTCCCCCTCCC
TATTGCCACGGCGGAACTCATCGCCGCCTGCCTTGCCCGCTGCTGGACAGGGGCTCGGCTGTTGGGCACT
GACAATTCCGTGGTGTTGTCGGGGAAATCATCGTCCTTTCCTTGGCTGCTCGCCTGTGTTGCCACCTGGA
TTCTGCGCGGGACGTCCTTCTGCTACGTCCCTTCGGCCCTCAATCCAGCGGACCTTCCTTCCCGCGGCCT
GCTGCCGGCTCTGCGGCCTCTTCCGCGTCTTCGCCTTCGCCCTCAGACGAGTCGGATCTCCCTTTGGGCC
GCCTCCCCGCATCGATACCGTCGACCTCGAGACCTAGAAAAACATGGAGCAATCACAAGTAGCAATACAG
CAGCTACCAATGCTGATTGTGCCTGGCTAGAAGCACAAGAGGAGGAGGAGGTGGGTTTTCCAGTCACACC
TCAGGTACCTTTAAGACCAATGACTTACAAGGCAGCTGTAGATCTTAGCCACTTTTTAAAAGAAAAGGGG
GGACTGGAAGGGCTAATTCACTCCCAACGAAGACAAGATATCCTTGATCTGTGGATCTACCACACACAAG
GCTACTTCCCTGATTGGCAGAACTACACACCAGGGCCAGGGATCAGATATCCACTGACCTTTGGATGGTG
CTACAAGCTAGTACCAGTTGAGCAAGAGAAGGTAGAAGAAGCCAATGAAGGAGAGAACACCCGCTTGTTA
CACCCTGTGAGCCTGCATGGGATGGATGACCCGGAGAGAGAAGTATTAGAGTGGAGGTTTGACAGCCGCC
TAGCATTTCATCACATGGCCCGAGAGCTGCATCCGGACTGTACTGGGTCTCTCTGGTTAGACCAGATCTG
AGCCTGGGAGCTCTCTGGCTAACTAGGGAACCCACTGCTTAAGCCTCAATAAAGCTTGCCTTGAGTGCTT
CAAGTAGTGTGTGCCCGTCTGTTGTGTGACTCTGGTAACTAGAGATCCCTCAGACCCTTTTAGTCAGTGT
GGAAAATCTCTAGCAGGGCCCGTTTAAACCCGCTGATCAGCCTCGACTGTGCCTTCTAGTTGCCAGCCAT
CTGTTGTTTGCCCCTCCCCCGTGCCTTCCTTGACCCTGGAAGGTGCCACTCCCACTGTCCTTTCCTAATA
AAATGAGGAAATTGCATCGCATTGTCTGAGTAGGTGTCATTCTATTCTGGGGGGTGGGGTGGGGCAGGAC
AGCAAGGGGGAGGATTGGGAAGACAATAGCAGGCATGCTGGGGATGCGGTGGGCTCTATGGCTTCTGAGG
CGGAAAGAACCAGCTGGGGCTCTAGGGGGTATCCCC
[124 nt withheld, positions 6127-6250]
C
[91 nt withheld, positions 6252-6342]
A
[49 nt withheld, positions 6344-6392]
CCTTTGACGTTGGAGTCCACGTTCTTT
[37 nt withheld, positions 6420-6456]
ACCCTATCTCGGTCTATTCTTTTGATTTATAAGGGATTTTGCCGATTTCGGCCTATTGGTTAAAAAATGA
GCTGATTTAACAAAAATTTAACGCGAATTAATTCTGTGGAATGTGTGTCAGTTAGGGTGTGGAAAGTCCC
CAGGCTCCCCAGCAGGCAGAAGTATGCAAAGCATGCATCTCAATTAGTCAGCAACCAGGTGTGGAAAGTC
CCCAGGCTCCCCAGCAGGCAGAAGTATGCAAAGCATGCATCTCAATTAGTCAGCAACCATAGTCCCGCCC
CTAACTCCGCCCATCCCGCCCCTAACTCCGCCCAGTTCCGCCCATTCTCCGCCCCATGGCTGACTAATTT
TTTTTATTTATGCAGAGGCCGAGGCCGCCTCTGCCTCTGAGCTATTCCAGAAGTAGTGAGGAGGCTTTTT
TGGAGGCCTAGGCTTTTGCAAAAAGCTCCCGGGAGCTTGTATATCCATTTTCGGATCTGATCAGCACGTG
TTGACAATTAATCATCGGCATAGTATATCGGCATAGTATAATACGACAAGGTGAGGAACTAAACCATGGC
CAAGTTGACCAGTGCCGTTCCGGTGCTCACCGCGCGCGACGTCGCCGGAGCGGTCGAGTTCTGGACCGAC
CGGCTCGGGTTCTCCCGGGACTTCGTGGAGGACGACTTCGCCGGTGTGGTCCGGGACGACGTGACCCTGT
TCATCAGCGCGGTCCAGGACCAGGTGGTGCCGGACAACACCCTGGCCTGGGTGTGGGTGCGCGGCCTGGA
CGAGCTGTACGCCGAGTGGTCGGAGGTCGTGTCCACGAACTTCCGGGACGCCTCCGGGCCGGCCATGACC
GAGATCGGCGAGCAGCCGTGGGGGCGGGAGTTCGCCCTGCGCGACCCGGCCGGCAACTGCGTGCACTTCG
TGGCCGAGGAGCAGGACTGACACGTGCTACGAGATTTCGATTCCACCGCCGCCTTCTATGAAAGGTTGGG
CTTCGGAATCGTTTTCCGGGACGCCGGCTGGATGATCCTCCAGCGCGGGGATCTCATGCTGGAGTTCTTC
GCCCACCCCAACTTGTTTATTGCAGCTTATAATGGTTACAAATAAAGCAATAGCATCACAAATTTCACAA
ATAAAGCATTTTTTTCACTGCATTCTAGTTGTGGTTTGTCCAAACTCATCAATGTATCTTATCATGTCTG
TATACCGTCGACCTCTAGCTAGAGCTTGGCGTAATCATGGTCATAGCTGTTTCCTGTGTGAAATTGTTAT
CCGCTCACAATTCCACACAACATACGAGCCGGAAGCATAAAGTGTAAAGCCTGGGGTGCCTAATGAGTGA
GCTAACTCACATTAATTGCGTTGCGCTCACTGCCCGCTTTCCAGTCGGGAAACCTGTCGTGCCAGCTGCA
TTAATGAATCGGCCAACGCGCGGGGAGAGGCGGTTTGCGTATTGGGCGCTCTTCCGCTTCCTCGCTCACT
GACTCGCTGCGCTCGGTCGTTCGGCTGCGGCGAGCGGTATCAGCTCACTCAAAGGCGGTAATACGGTTAT
CCACAGAATCAGGGGATAACGCAGGAAAGAACATGTGAGCAAAAGGCCAGCAAAAGGCCAGGAACCGTAA
AAAGGCCGCGTTGCTGGCGTTTTTCCATAGGCTCCGCCCCCCTGACGAGCATCACAAAAATCGACGCTCA
AGTCAGAGGTGGCGAAACCCGACAGGACTATAAAGATACCAGGCGTTTCCCCCTGGAAGCTCCCTCGTGC
GCTCTCCTGTTCCGACCCTGCCGCTTACCGGATACCTGTCCGCCTTTCTCCCTTCGGGAAGCGTGGCGCT
TTCTCATAGCTCACGCTGTAGGTATCTCAGTTCGGTGTAGGTCGTTCGCTCCAAGCTGGGCTGTGTGCAC
GAACCCCCCGTTCAGCCCGACCGCTGCGCCTTATCCGGTAACTATCGTCTTGAGTCCAACCCGGTAAGAC
ACGACTTATCGCCACTGGCAGCAGCCACTGGTAACAGGATTAGCAGAGCGAGGTATGTAGGCGGTGCTAC
AGAGTTCTTGAAGTGGTGGCCTAACTACGGCTACACTAGAAGAACAGTATTTGGTATCTGCGCTCTGCTG
AAGCCAGTTACCTTCGGAAAAAGAGTTGGTAGCTCTTGATCCGGCAAACAAACCACCGCTGGTAGCGGTG
GTTTTTTTGTTTGCAAGCAGCAGATTACGCGCAGAAAAAAAGGATCTCAAGAAGATCCTTTGATCTTTTC
TACGGGGTCTGACGCTCAGTGGAACGAAAACTCACGTTAAGGGATTTTGGTCATGAGATTATCAAAAAGG
ATCTTCACCTAGATCCTTTTAAATTAAAAATGAAGTTTTAAATCAATCTAAAGTATATATGAGTAAACTT
GGTCTGACAGTTACCAATGCTTAATCAGTGAGGCACCTATCTCAGCGATCTGTCTATTTCGTTCATCCAT
AGTTGCCTGACTCCCCGTCGTGTAGATAACTACGATACGGGAGGGCTTACCATCTGGCCCCAGTGCTGCA
ATGATACCGCGAGACCCACGCTCACCGGCTCCAGATTTATCAGCAATAAACCAGCCAGCCGGAAGGGCCG
AGCGCAGAAGTGGTCCTGCAACTTTATCCGCCTCCATCCAGTCTATTAATTGTTGCCGGGAAGCTAGAGT
AAGTAGTTCGCCAGTTAATAGTTTGCGCAACGTTGTTGCCATTGCTACAGGCATCGTGGTGTCACGCTCG
TCGTTTGGTATGGCTTCATTCAGCTCCGGTTCCCAACGATCAAGGCGAGTTACATGATCCCCCATGTTGT
GCAAAAAAGCGGTTAGCTCCTTCGGTCCTCCGATCGTTGTCAGAAGTAAGTTGGCCGCAGTGTTATCACT
CATGGTTATGGCAGCACTGCATAATTCTCTTACTGTCATGCCATCCGTAAGATGCTTTTCTGTGACTGGT
GAGTACTCAACCAAGTCATTCTGAGAATAGTGTATGCGGCGACCGAGTTGCTCTTGCCCGGCGTCAATAC
GGGATAATACCGCGCCACATAGCAGAACTTTAAAAGTGCTCATCATTGGAAAACGTTCTTCGGGGCGAAA
ACTCTCAAGGATCTTACCGCTGTTGAGATCCAGTTCTATGTAACCCACTCGTGCACCCAACTGATCTTCA
GCATCTTTTACTTTCACCAGCGTTTCTGGGTGAGCAAAAACAGGAAGGCAAAATGCCGCAAAAAAGGGAA
TAAGGGCGACACGGAAATGTTGAATACTCATACTCTTCCTTTTTCAATATTATTGAAGCATTTATCAGGG
TTATTGTCTCATGAGCGGATACATATTTGAATGTATTTAGAAAAATAAACAAATAGGGGTTCCGCGCACA
TTTCCCCGAAAAGTGCCACCTGACGTCGACGGATCGGGAGATCTCCCGATCCCCTATGGTGCACTCTCAG
Features (pLannotate 1.2.2; 34 found; start..end, strand, type, name):
    192..571     +  enhancer       CMV enhancer: human cytomegalovirus immediate early enhancer
    572..771     +  promoter       CMV promoter: human cytomegalovirus (CMV) immediate early promoter
    789..969     +  LTR            5' LTR (truncated): truncated 5' long terminal repeat (LTR) from HIV-1
   1016..1141    +  misc_feature   HIV-1 Ψ: packaging signal of human immunodeficiency virus type 1
   1125..1488    +  CDS            HIV-1 gag (fragment): gag protein from human immunodeficiency virus 1; gag
   1634..1867    +  misc_feature   RRE: The Rev response element (RRE) of HIV-1 allows for Rev-dependent mRNA export from the nucleus to the cytoplasm.
   2244..2344    +  CDS            Rev (fragment): human immunodeficiency virus 1 (HIV-1) Rev protein; rev; enhances nuclear export of unspliced and incompletely spliced viral mRNAs
   2394..2511    +  misc_feature   cPPT/CTS: central polypurine tract and central termination sequence of HIV-1
   2561..3723    +  promoter       EF-1α promoter: strong constitutive promoter for human elongation factor EF-1α
   3742..3759    +  protein_bind   attB1 (fragment): mutant version of attB; core recombination site for the Gateway® BP reaction BP Clonase™
   3765..4220    +  CDS            IL3: IL3_HUMAN - Experimental evidence at protein level: Swiss-Prot protein existence level 1. This CSF induces granulocytes, macrophages, mast cells, stem cells, erythroid cells, eosinophils and megakaryocytes. From Homo sapiens (Human).
   4223..4246    -  protein_bind   attB2: mutant version of attB; recombination site for the Gateway® BP reaction BP Clonase™
   4302..4322    +  CDS            TEV site: tobacco etch virus (TEV) protease recognition and cleavage site
   4332..4478    +  CDS            PDGFRβ TM domain: transmembrane domain from platelet derived growth factor receptor beta
   4509..4532    +  misc_feature   MCS (fragment): pBluescript multiple cloning site
   4532..5120    +  misc_feature   WPRE: woodchuck hepatitis virus posttranscriptional regulatory element
   5057..5638    +  CDS            nef (fragment): NEF_HV1H2 - Experimental evidence at protein level: Swiss-Prot protein existence level 1. Extracellular Nef protein targets CD4(+) T-lymphocytes for apoptosis by interacting with CXCR4 surface receptors. From Human immunodeficiency virus type 1 group M subtype B (isolate HXB2) (HIV-1).
   5645..5825    +  LTR            5' LTR (truncated): truncated 5' long terminal repeat (LTR) from HIV-1
   5857..6081    +  polyA_signal   bGH poly(A) signal: bovine growth hormone polyadenylation signal
   6085..6106    +  promoter       SV40 promoter (fragment): SV40 enhancer and early promoter
   6127..6555    +  rep_origin     f1 ori (sequence partly withheld): f1 bacteriophage origin of replication; arrow indicates direction of (+) strand synthesis
   6569..6898    +  promoter       SV40 promoter: SV40 enhancer and early promoter
   6946..6993    +  promoter       EM7 promoter: synthetic bacterial promoter&nbsp
   7012..7386    +  CDS            BleoR: antibiotic-binding protein; Sh ble from Streptoalloteichus hindustanus; confers resistance to bleomycin, phleomycin, and Zeocin™
   7396..7521    +  CDS            ble (fragment): BLE_KLEPN - Experimental evidence at protein level: Swiss-Prot protein existence level 1. Binding protein with a strong affinity to the bleomycin family of antibiotics. Binds to CL990; an antimitotic-antibiotic compound. From Klebsiella pneumoniae.
   7516..7637    +  polyA_signal   SV40 poly(A) signal: SV40 polyadenylation signal
   7710..7726    -  protein_bind   lac operator: The lac repressor binds to the lac operator to inhibit transcription in E. coli. This inhibition can be relieved by adding lactose or isopropyl-β-D-thiogalactopyranoside (IPTG). lac repressor encoded by lacI
   7734..7764    -  promoter       lac promoter: promoter for the E. coli lac operon
   7779..7800    -  protein_bind   CAP binding site: CAP binding activates transcription in the presence of cAMP. E. coli catabolite activator protein
   7813..7905    -  CDS            lacI (fragment): lac repressor; lacI; The lac repressor binds to the lac operator to inhibit transcription in E. coli. This inhibition can be relieved by adding lactose or isopropyl-β-D-thiogalactopyranoside (IPTG).
   8088..8676    -  rep_origin     ori: high-copy-number ColE1/pMB1/pBR322/pUC origin of replication
   8847..9707    -  CDS            AmpR: β-lactamase; bla; confers resistance to ampicillin, carbenicillin, and related antibiotics
   9708..9812    -  promoter       AmpR promoter: bla
   9871..37      -  misc_feature   bom (fragment) (across the origin): basis of mobility region from pBR322
