[The description below was written by a language model from this plasmid's Addgene catalogue record and pLannotate feature annotations shown in this document.]
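Description:
pLV-EF1alpha-IL3-218-PDGFR is a lentiviral transfer plasmid of about 9.9 kb, built on the pLV-EF1alpha backbone, for stably integrating a membrane-anchored form of human interleukin 3 into mammalian cells. It is propagated in E. coli through a high-copy ColE1/pUC-type origin with ampicillin resistance (β-lactamase), and it also carries an f1 origin. Outside the proviral region sits an SV40/EM7-driven bleomycin/Zeocin resistance cassette with an SV40 polyadenylation signal. Because this cassette lies downstream of the 3' LTR, it would not be packaged into virus.

The viral genome is transcribed from a CMV enhancer/promoter fused to a truncated HIV-1 5' LTR, an arrangement typical of Tat-independent third-generation vectors. It includes the Ψ packaging signal with a gag fragment, the RRE for Rev-dependent nuclear export, and the cPPT/CTS. The second LTR is also annotated as truncated and is followed by a bGH polyadenylation signal.

Within the provirus, the constitutive human EF-1α promoter drives the IL3 coding sequence, which is flanked by Gateway attB1 and attB2 sites. These sites suggest the ORF was transferred by recombinational cloning, although the catalogue entry lists restriction cloning with unknown sites. Downstream of attB2 lie a TEV protease recognition site and the PDGFRβ transmembrane domain, so the cytokine is expected to be secreted into the pathway and tethered on the cell surface, with the TEV site offering a possible means of release. The "218" in the name is not explained in the record. A WPRE after the cassette enhances transcript expression.

The associated publication describes construction and screening of a lentiviral secretome library, so this plasmid appears to be a member or control of such a collection, used for autocrine-style display of IL3 on transduced cells.
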