Addgene plasmid #139055: pLV-EF1alpha-IL3-218-PDGFR
Purpose: A lentivirus vector to integrate a surface membrane anchored human IL3 gene
Depositing lab: Tao Liu. Depositing organization: Peking University. Publication: Construction and Screening of a Lentiviral Secretome Library. Liu T, Jia P, Ma H, Reed SA, Luo X, Larman HB, Schultz PG. Cell Chem Biol. 2017 Jun 22;24(6):767-771.e3. doi: 10.1016/j.chembiol.2017.05.017. Epub 2017 Jun 9. PubMed 28602759.
Backbone
  Vector backbone: pLV-EF1alpha
  Vector type: Lentiviral
Growth in bacteria
  Bacterial resistance: Ampicillin, 100 μg/mL
  Growth temperature: 37°C
  Growth strain: NEB Stable
  Copy number: High Copy
Gene/Insert
  Gene/Insert name: interleukin 3(IL3)
  Species: H. sapiens (human)
  Entrez Gene: IL3 (a.k.a. IL-3, MCGF, MULTI-CSF)
  Cloning method: Restriction Enzyme; 5′ cloning site Unknown (unknown if destroyed); 3′ cloning site Unknown (unknown if destroyed)
Terms and licenses: Academic/Nonprofit Terms; Industry Terms: Not Available to Industry
How to cite: pLV-EF1alpha-IL3-218-PDGFR was a gift from Tao Liu (Addgene plasmid # 139055 ; http://n2t.net/addgene:139055 ; RRID:Addgene_139055)
